>Addgene plasmid #136221 | pCDNA4.TO-ORF61-2xCSTREP | addgene full sequence | sequence record 267614 | Addgene NGS Result
GACGGATCGGGAGATCTCCCGATCCCCTATGGTGCACTCTCAGTACAATCTGCTCTGATGCCGCATAGTT
AAGCCAGTATCTGCTCCCTGCTTGTGTGTTGGAGGTCGCTGAGTAGTGCGCGAGCAAAATTTAAGCTACA
ACAAGGCAAGGCTTGACCGACAATTGCATGAAGAATCTGCTTAGGGTTAGGCGTTTTGCGCTGCTTCGCG
ATGTACGGGCCAGATATACGCGTTGACATTGATTATTGACTAGTTATTAATAGTAATCAATTACGGGGTC
ATTAGTTCATAGCCCATATATGGAGTTCCGCGTTACATAACTTACGGTAAATGGCCCGCCTGGCTGACCG
CCCAACGACCCCCGCCCATTGACGTCAATAATGACGTATGTTCCCATAGTAACGCCAATAGGGACTTTCC
ATTGACGTCAATGGGTGGAGTATTTACGGTAAACTGCCCACTTGGCAGTACATCAAGTGTATCATATGCC
AAGTACGCCCCCTATTGACGTCAATGACGGTAAATGGCCCGCCTGGCATTATGCCCAGTACATGACCTTA
TGGGACTTTCCTACTTGGCAGTACATCTACGTATTAGTCATCGCTATTACCATGGTGATGCGGTTTTGGC
AGTACATCAATGGGCGTGGATAGCGGTTTGACTCACGGGGATTTCCAAGTCTCCACCCCATTGACGTCAA
TGGGAGTTTGTTTTGGCACCAAAATCAACGGGACTTTCCAAAATGTCGTAACAACTCCGCCCCATTGACG
CAAATGGGCGGTAGGCGTGTACGGTGGGAGGTCTATATAAGCAGAGCTCTCCCTATCAGTGATAGAGATC
TCCCTATCAGTGATAGAGATCGTCGACGAGCTCGTTTAGTGAACCGTCAGATCGCCTGGAGACGCCATCC
ACGCTGTTTTGACCTCCATAGAAGACACCGGGACCGATCCAGCCTCCGGACTCTAGCGTTTAAACTTAAG
CTTGGTACCGAGCTCGGATCCACTAGTCCAGTGTGGTGGAATTCATGTCTGTCCGGACATTTTGTCAGGT
TCACTTGGGAGCTGTCCCACCAGAGCGACGCGGGTCTCAGGTGTCTGCGGGACAATTGTCGGATTTTGAT
ATGTGTGCCCAATCTCTCATAGACTTTCTAAAGGTTAGGGTCGGGTGGGACGTGCGGGCCAATGCCATGG
CGGGGCGGCTGTGGCACCAAATTATGGAGGCTAGGTGCCCAGCGACTCTCAAGCAGTATCTTGGGATTTT
TCGAGGCGTGTTGGGACATCGGGTGGAATCGTTTATTCAAAAGAACATTGATGCCTTGGAAGATATGTTG
TGCGCCTACAGACGGTCCAAAGCTTACGAGGACACACTTAACTGTGGCTACCTATCGGCCGTGAGGTTGT
ATGATACTTACGTCCTAAGGACCATGGGGACAGAGCCTGTCTATGAAAGCGTGGCGCAAATGTTTATGAG
GGTTTCCGTGTTTGTTGCCTGTCAGTGCTTAGAGCATGAATGCCTGTATTGGTTGGCGCGGGACCTTATT
GAGGACGCTAAGTCTGTATCTGAGATGGCTATAGTGGAGTACGTTTTTGGCTACCTCGCTGCGCAGCACG
TGTGCTGCGCCACGCCAATACTGCGCTCAGCTGGAGTCGAAGGCGGACAACTCGCCAGCTGTTTTATTCT
GCAGCCCTCCATGATGAATGAGTCGGGTACTTTGGACGCCCTGTACCACGATATGAGTCCGTTGCTGGCC
AGTAAGTCAGGCGTGGGTCTGGATGTTACGTCATTCTCCCACCAAAAGAACATAGCCAGTTGCCTCAAAC
TGGTGGATGCCCAGGTTCATTATTTCAATGACAATAACATCAGGCCCGTTGGCGCGAGCGCATACATGGA
ACTCTGGCACAGTCAAATCTGTGATTTTTTGAACGCCAAACTACCGGAGAATCCCGACAGATGTCACAGT
CTCTTTCAGGGCGTGTGCATCCCAACATTGTTTTTCAGGATGTATGAAAAGGACCCATCCAAGTTATGGT
ATTTGTTCGATCCAGCCACCGCCCCCAATTTGATTAAGCTATACGGTGCTGCGTTCGATAACGAATACGA
GCGCCTGGTGCGGGCTGGAAAGTACATTAGTTGCATGCCGTTGAAGTCTATGATGTTCACTCTTACCCAC
ACCATCATAAAGACAGGCTCACCGTACGTGCTTTTAAAAGAAGCGCTCAATGAACACCACTGGACCGACA
CTCAGGGCATGGCCATTAACTGCTCAAACTTGTGTGCAGAGATAGTCCAACTGCCAGGAAGAAACACTTC
GGTGTGCAACCTGGCAAATATCTGCCTTCCAAAGTGTCTGAGAACTGTTGAAAGCGCGAGGGTTGGCACC
ACGGACGCCAACAGGCCGTTTTTTTGTTTTGAGGCCTTGGGCGACGCAGTAAGGGTGGCAGTCCTCGTCA
TCAACGCCTGCATTCTGGGTGGTTCCCATCCAACACCGGGGGTCGAGCGAGGTCAAAAGGAGAGGTCTAT
GGGGATTGGTGTTCAGGGGTTGGCGGATGTGTTTGCGGAATTGGGGTACGGGTACCTCGATGCTGAGAGC
GCTGAGTTAGACAAGAATATATTCCAGTCTATGTACTACACCGCGGTGGAGACTAGTCACAACCTTGTTT
TGGAGGGACAGGGTGTCCCATTTCATGGCTGGGAGGTCAGTAACTTCGCCAAGGGCAGGTTTCATTGGCA
AACATGGGAGGGGGAGGATGCTTCGTTTGTACCACGCCATCGCTGGGACGCGTTGGGAAAGAGCATTGCC
GAGCATGGCATATTCAATTCTCAGTTTCTGGCGGTGATGCCGACGGCTGGGACCTCGCAAGTAACTGGCT
ATGCCGAGTCTGTGTACCCCTTTTTTGCTAATATATCTTCCAAGGTCACCAATAAAGAAGAGGTGTTGAG
GCCCAATGTGACTTTTTTTAAGAAGGTTCTCCCCGACGACCTTCGGGTGGTTAGACAGTATGGTGGGGAC
GTTTCCACGTTCCCCAAGCATCACAGGGAAAGATATAGGGTATTCCTAACAGCCTTTGATTACTGTCCAT
TTAAGCTACTGGATAGGGCTCGTGCCAGGGCGCCGTTTGTAGACCAGAGCCAGTCCATGAGCTTCTTCCT
CAAGGAGGACAGAGTCAGGAATGCGAGCTATCTTAGGGACCTGCTGCTACATGGATACAGGCTTGGTCTA
AAAACCCTCATGTACTACTGTAGGGTTCAGAAGCAATCTAGTCTGACGGCTCTTCAGTGCCTGGCAGATC
CAGGGTCACCGCCTCACTCTGGGATGAAACAAGATGGGGCGTGGTTACCCGGACCTAAAAACCCGGAGGA
GGAGTCCTGCGCGGCAGACCCCGAGTGCCTGGTCTGTCAGTCGGGGCGGCCGCTCGAGGGAGGCGGTGGA
TGGAGCCACCCCCAGTTCGAGAAGGGCGGCGGCAGCGGCGGCGGCAGCGGCGGCGGCAGCTGGAGCCACC
CCCAGTTCGAGAAGGGGCCCGTTTAAACCCGCTGATCAGCCTCGACTGTGCCTTCTAGTTGCCAGCCATC
TGTTGTTTGCCCCTCCCCCGTGCCTTCCTTGACCCTGGAAGGTGCCACTCCCACTGTCCTTTCCTAATAA
AATGAGGAAATTGCATCGCATTGTCTGAGTAGGTGTCATTCTATTCTGGGGGGTGGGGTGGGGCAGGACA
GCAAGGGGGAGGATTGGGAAGACAATAGCAGGCATGCTGGGGATGCGGTGGGCTCTATGGCTTCTGAGGC
GGAAAGAACCAGCTGGGGCTCTAGGGGGTATCCCC
[124 nt withheld, positions 3816-3939]
C
[91 nt withheld, positions 3941-4031]
A
[49 nt withheld, positions 4033-4081]
CCTTTGACGTTGGAGTCCACGTTCTTT
[37 nt withheld, positions 4109-4145]
ACCCTATCTCGGTCTATTCTTTTGATTTATAAGGGATTTTGCCGATTTCGGCCTATTGGTTAAAAAATGA
GCTGATTTAACAAAAATTTAACGCGAATTAATTCTGTGGAATGTGTGTCAGTTAGGGTGTGGAAAGTCCC
CAGGCTCCCCAGCAGGCAGAAGTATGCAAAGCATGCATCTCAATTAGTCAGCAACCAGGTGTGGAAAGTC
CCCAGGCTCCCCAGCAGGCAGAAGTATGCAAAGCATGCATCTCAATTAGTCAGCAACCATAGTCCCGCCC
CTAACTCCGCCCATCCCGCCCCTAACTCCGCCCAGTTCCGCCCATTCTCCGCCCCATGGCTGACTAATTT
TTTTTATTTATGCAGAGGCCGAGGCCGCCTCTGCCTCTGAGCTATTCCAGAAGTAGTGAGGAGGCTTTTT
TGGAGGCCTAGGCTTTTGCAAAAAGCTCCCGGGAGCTTGTATATCCATTTTCGGATCTGATCAGCACGTG
TTGACAATTAATCATCGGCATAGTATATCGGCATAGTATAATACGACAAGGTGAGGAACTAAACCATGGC
CAAGTTGACCAGTGCCGTTCCGGTGCTCACCGCGCGCGACGTCGCCGGAGCGGTCGAGTTCTGGACCGAC
CGGCTCGGGTTCTCCCGGGACTTCGTGGAGGACGACTTCGCCGGTGTGGTCCGGGACGACGTGACCCTGT
TCATCAGCGCGGTCCAGGACCAGGTGGTGCCGGACAACACCCTGGCCTGGGTGTGGGTGCGCGGCCTGGA
CGAGCTGTACGCCGAGTGGTCGGAGGTCGTGTCCACGAACTTCCGGGACGCCTCCGGGCCGGCCATGACC
GAGATCGGCGAGCAGCCGTGGGGGCGGGAGTTCGCCCTGCGCGACCCGGCCGGCAACTGCGTGCACTTCG
TGGCCGAGGAGCAGGACTGACACGTGCTACGAGATTTCGATTCCACCGCCGCCTTCTATGAAAGGTTGGG
CTTCGGAATCGTTTTCCGGGACGCCGGCTGGATGATCCTCCAGCGCGGGGATCTCATGCTGGAGTTCTTC
GCCCACCCCAACTTGTTTATTGCAGCTTATAATGGTTACAAATAAAGCAATAGCATCACAAATTTCACAA
ATAAAGCATTTTTTTCACTGCATTCTAGTTGTGGTTTGTCCAAACTCATCAATGTATCTTATCATGTCTG
TATACCGTCGACCTCTAGCTAGAGCTTGGCGTAATCATGGTCATAGCTGTTTCCTGTGTGAAATTGTTAT
CCGCTCACAATTCCACACAACATACGAGCCGGAAGCATAAAGTGTAAAGCCTGGGGTGCCTAATGAGTGA
GCTAACTCACATTAATTGCGTTGCGCTCACTGCCCGCTTTCCAGTCGGGAAACCTGTCGTGCCAGCTGCA
TTAATGAATCGGCCAACGCGCGGGGAGAGGCGGTTTGCGTATTGGGCGCTCTTCCGCTTCCTCGCTCACT
GACTCGCTGCGCTCGGTCGTTCGGCTGCGGCGAGCGGTATCAGCTCACTCAAAGGCGGTAATACGGTTAT
CCACAGAATCAGGGGATAACGCAGGAAAGAACATGTGAGCAAAAGGCCAGCAAAAGGCCAGGAACCGTAA
AAAGGCCGCGTTGCTGGCGTTTTTCCATAGGCTCCGCCCCCCTGACGAGCATCACAAAAATCGACGCTCA
AGTCAGAGGTGGCGAAACCCGACAGGACTATAAAGATACCAGGCGTTTCCCCCTGGAAGCTCCCTCGTGC
GCTCTCCTGTTCCGACCCTGCCGCTTACCGGATACCTGTCCGCCTTTCTCCCTTCGGGAAGCGTGGCGCT
TTCTCATAGCTCACGCTGTAGGTATCTCAGTTCGGTGTAGGTCGTTCGCTCCAAGCTGGGCTGTGTGCAC
GAACCCCCCGTTCAGCCCGACCGCTGCGCCTTATCCGGTAACTATCGTCTTGAGTCCAACCCGGTAAGAC
ACGACTTATCGCCACTGGCAGCAGCCACTGGTAACAGGATTAGCAGAGCGAGGTATGTAGGCGGTGCTAC
AGAGTTCTTGAAGTGGTGGCCTAACTACGGCTACACTAGAAGAACAGTATTTGGTATCTGCGCTCTGCTG
AAGCCAGTTACCTTCGGAAAAAGAGTTGGTAGCTCTTGATCCGGCAAACAAACCACCGCTGGTAGCGGTG
GTTTTTTTGTTTGCAAGCAGCAGATTACGCGCAGAAAAAAAGGATCTCAAGAAGATCCTTTGATCTTTTC
TACGGGGTCTGACGCTCAGTGGAACGAAAACTCACGTTAAGGGATTTTGGTCATGAGATTATCAAAAAGG
ATCTTCACCTAGATCCTTTTAAATTAAAAATGAAGTTTTAAATCAATCTAAAGTATATATGAGTAAACTT
GGTCTGACAGTTACCAATGCTTAATCAGTGAGGCACCTATCTCAGCGATCTGTCTATTTCGTTCATCCAT
AGTTGCCTGACTCCCCGTCGTGTAGATAACTACGATACGGGAGGGCTTACCATCTGGCCCCAGTGCTGCA
ATGATACCGCGAGACCCACGCTCACCGGCTCCAGATTTATCAGCAATAAACCAGCCAGCCGGAAGGGCCG
AGCGCAGAAGTGGTCCTGCAACTTTATCCGCCTCCATCCAGTCTATTAATTGTTGCCGGGAAGCTAGAGT
AAGTAGTTCGCCAGTTAATAGTTTGCGCAACGTTGTTGCCATTGCTACAGGCATCGTGGTGTCACGCTCG
TCGTTTGGTATGGCTTCATTCAGCTCCGGTTCCCAACGATCAAGGCGAGTTACATGATCCCCCATGTTGT
GCAAAAAAGCGGTTAGCTCCTTCGGTCCTCCGATCGTTGTCAGAAGTAAGTTGGCCGCAGTGTTATCACT
CATGGTTATGGCAGCACTGCATAATTCTCTTACTGTCATGCCATCCGTAAGATGCTTTTCTGTGACTGGT
GAGTACTCAACCAAGTCATTCTGAGAATAGTGTATGCGGCGACCGAGTTGCTCTTGCCCGGCGTCAATAC
GGGATAATACCGCGCCACATAGCAGAACTTTAAAAGTGCTCATCATTGGAAAACGTTCTTCGGGGCGAAA
ACTCTCAAGGATCTTACCGCTGTTGAGATCCAGTTCGATGTAACCCACTCGTGCACCCAACTGATCTTCA
GCATCTTTTACTTTCACCAGCGTTTCTGGGTGAGCAAAAACAGGAAGGCAAAATGCCGCAAAAAAGGGAA
TAAGGGCGACACGGAAATGTTGAATACTCATACTCTTCCTTTTTCAATATTATTGAAGCATTTATCAGGG
TTATTGTCTCATGAGCGGATACATATTTGAATGTATTTAGAAAAATAAACAAATAGGGGTTCCGCGCACA
TTTCCCCGAAAAGTGCCACCTGACGTC
Features (pLannotate 1.2.2; 22 found; start..end, strand, type, name):
     28..80      -  misc_feature   bom (fragment): basis of mobility region from pBR322
    235..614     +  enhancer       CMV enhancer: human cytomegalovirus immediate early enhancer
    615..818     +  promoter       CMV promoter: human cytomegalovirus (CMV) immediate early promoter
    820..839     +  promoter       PLtetO-1 promoter (fragment): modified phage lambda PL promoter with tet operator sites (Lutz and Bujard, 1997)
    841..860     +  promoter       PLtetO-1 promoter (fragment): modified phage lambda PL promoter with tet operator sites (Lutz and Bujard, 1997)
    868..901     +  promoter       TRE3GV promoter (fragment): 3rd-generation Tet-responsive promoter that can be activated by binding of Tet-On® 3G, optimized for retroviral and lentiviral vectors
   1025..3400    +  CDS            RIR1: RIR1_HHV8P - Protein inferred from homology: Swiss-Prot protein existence level 3. Ribonucleoside-diphosphate reductase holoenzyme provides the precursors necessary for viral DNA synthesis. Allows virus growth in non-dividing cells, as well as reactivation from latency in infected hosts. Catalyzes the biosynthesis of deoxyribonucleotides from the corresponding ribonucleotides. From Human herpesvirus 8 type P (isolate GK18) (HHV-8) (Kaposi's sarcoma-associated herpesvirus).
   3546..3770    +  polyA_signal   bGH poly(A) signal: bovine growth hormone polyadenylation signal
   3774..3795    +  promoter       SV40 promoter (fragment): SV40 enhancer and early promoter
   3816..4244    +  rep_origin     f1 ori (sequence partly withheld): f1 bacteriophage origin of replication; arrow indicates direction of (+) strand synthesis
   4258..4587    +  promoter       SV40 promoter: SV40 enhancer and early promoter
   4635..4682    +  promoter       EM7 promoter: synthetic bacterial promoter&nbsp
   4701..5075    +  CDS            BleoR: antibiotic-binding protein; Sh ble from Streptoalloteichus hindustanus; confers resistance to bleomycin, phleomycin, and Zeocin™
   5085..5210    +  CDS            ble (fragment): BLE_KLEPN - Experimental evidence at protein level: Swiss-Prot protein existence level 1. Binding protein with a strong affinity to the bleomycin family of antibiotics. Binds to CL990; an antimitotic-antibiotic compound. From Klebsiella pneumoniae.
   5205..5326    +  polyA_signal   SV40 poly(A) signal: SV40 polyadenylation signal
   5399..5415    -  protein_bind   lac operator: The lac repressor binds to the lac operator to inhibit transcription in E. coli. This inhibition can be relieved by adding lactose or isopropyl-β-D-thiogalactopyranoside (IPTG). lac repressor encoded by lacI
   5423..5453    -  promoter       lac promoter: promoter for the E. coli lac operon
   5468..5489    -  protein_bind   CAP binding site: CAP binding activates transcription in the presence of cAMP. E. coli catabolite activator protein
   5502..5594    -  CDS            lacI (fragment): lac repressor; lacI; The lac repressor binds to the lac operator to inhibit transcription in E. coli. This inhibition can be relieved by adding lactose or isopropyl-β-D-thiogalactopyranoside (IPTG).
   5777..6365    -  rep_origin     ori: high-copy-number ColE1/pMB1/pBR322/pUC origin of replication
   6536..7396    -  CDS            AmpR: β-lactamase; bla; confers resistance to ampicillin, carbenicillin, and related antibiotics
   7397..7501    -  promoter       AmpR promoter: bla
