[The description below was written by a language model from this plasmid's Addgene catalogue record and pLannotate feature annotations shown in this document.]
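Description:
pCDNA4.TO-ORF61-2xCSTREP is a mammalian expression plasmid built on the Invitrogen pcDNA4/TO backbone that carries ORF61 of Kaposi's sarcoma-associated herpesvirus (KSHV). The sequence record is 7,532 nt. In bacteria it replicates from a high-copy ColE1/pUC-type origin and is selected with ampicillin through the β-lactamase gene. An f1 origin is also present. For selection in mammalian cells, the Sh ble (BleoR) gene confers Zeocin resistance. It sits behind both an SV40 early promoter and the bacterial EM7 promoter and is followed by an SV40 polyadenylation signal. The short lac promoter/operator, lacI and bom annotations are backbone remnants with no apparent role in the design.

The ORF61 coding sequence was derived from cDNA of reactivated TREx BCBL-1-RTA cells. The annotation matches it to RIR1, the large subunit of the viral ribonucleoside-diphosphate reductase, an enzyme that supplies deoxyribonucleotides for viral DNA synthesis. It is driven by the human CMV immediate-early enhancer and promoter and terminated by the bovine growth hormone poly(A) signal. Immediately downstream of the CMV promoter are two short hits to tet operator sequences, consistent with the "TO" design of this backbone. In cells expressing the Tet repressor, transcription is held off until tetracycline or doxycycline is added, whereas in ordinary cells expression is constitutive.

According to the catalogue entry and the plasmid name, the protein carries a C-terminal double Strep tag. The feature table does not annotate the tag separately, though unannotated sequence lies between the end of the RIR1 match and the poly(A) signal. The Strep tag allows affinity purification of ORF61, and the associated publication concerns global mapping of herpesvirus–host protein complexes.
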