Addgene plasmid #136221: pCDNA4.TO-ORF61-2xCSTREP
Purpose: Expresses C-terminally strep tagged Kaposi's Sarcoma Associated Herpesvirus (KSHV) ORF61
Depositing lab: Britt Glaunsinger. Depositing organization: University of California, Berkeley. Publication: Global mapping of herpesvirus-host protein complexes reveals a transcription strategy for late genes. Davis ZH, Verschueren E, Jang GM, Kleffman K, Johnson JR, Park J, Von Dollen J, Maher MC, Johnson T, Newton W, Jager S, Shales M, Horner J, Hernandez RD, Krogan NJ, Glaunsinger BA. Mol Cell. 2015 Jan 22;57(2):349-60. doi: 10.1016/j.molcel.2014.11.026. Epub 2014 Dec 24. PubMed 25544563.
Backbone
  Vector backbone: pCDNA4.TO
  Backbone manufacturer: Invitrogen
  Vector type: Mammalian Expression
  Selectable markers: Zeocin
Growth in bacteria
  Bacterial resistance: Ampicillin, 100 μg/mL
  Growth temperature: 37°C
  Growth strain: DH5alpha
  Copy number: High Copy
Gene/Insert
  Gene/Insert name: ORF61
  Species: Kaposi's sarcoma-associated herpesvirus (KSHV)
  Promoter: CMV
  Cloning method: Restriction Enzyme; 5′ cloning site Unknown (unknown if destroyed)
  Sequencing primers: 5′ CGCAAATGGGCGGTAGGCGTG; 3′ TAGAAGGCACAGTCGAGGCT
Resource information
  A portion of this plasmid was derived from a plasmid made by: cDNA of reactivated TREx BCBL-1-RTA cells
Terms and licenses: Academic/Nonprofit Terms; Industry Terms: Not Available to Industry
How to cite: pCDNA4.TO-ORF61-2xCSTREP was a gift from Britt Glaunsinger (Addgene plasmid # 136221 ; http://n2t.net/addgene:136221 ; RRID:Addgene_136221)
